>Addgene plasmid #131707 | pIRES2-DsRed-MST-Kv2.1 | depositor full sequence | sequence record 252625 | pIRES2-DsRed-MST-Kv2.1 sequence 7900 bps
TAGTTATTAATAGTAATCAATTACGGGGTCATTAGTTCATAGCCCATATATGGAGTTCCGCGTTACATAA
CTTACGGTAAATGGCCCGCCTGGCTGACCGCCCAACGACCCCCGCCCATTGACGTCAATAATGACGTATG
TTCCCATAGTAACGCCAATAGGGACTTTCCATTGACGTCAATGGGTGGAGTATTTACGGTAAACTGCCCA
CTTGGCAGTACATCAAGTGTATCATATGCCAAGTACGCCCCCTATTGACGTCAATGACGGTAAATGGCCC
GCCTGGCATTATGCCCAGTACATGACCTTATGGGACTTTCCTACTTGGCAGTACATCTACGTATTAGTCA
TCGCTATTACCATGGTGATGCGGTTTTGGCAGTACATCAATGGGCGTGGATAGCGGTTTGACTCACGGGG
ATTTCCAAGTCTCCACCCCATTGACGTCAATGGGAGTTTGTTTTGGCACCAAAATCAACGGGACTTTCCA
AAATGTCGTAACAACTCCGCCCCATTGACGCAAATGGGCGGTAGGCGTGTACGGTGGGAGGTCTATATAA
GCAGAGCTGGTTTAGTGAACCGTCAGATCCGCTAGTAACGGCCGCCAGTGTGCTGGAATTCGCCCTTGGG
GGCGGCCGGATCAGCGATGCCGGCGGGCATGACGAAGCATGGCTCCCGCTCCACCAGCTCGCTGCCGCCC
GAGCCCATGGAGATCGTGCGCAGCAAGGCGTGCTCTCGGCGGGTCCGCCTCAACGTCGGGGGGCTGGCGC
ACGAGGTACTCTGGCGTACCCTGGACCGCCTGCCCCGCACGCGGCTGGGCAAGCTCCGCGACTGCAACAC
GCACGACTCGCTGCTCGAGGTGTGCGATGACTACAGCCTCGACGACAACGAGTACTTCTTTGACCGCCAC
CCGGGCGCCTTCACCTCCATCCTCAACTTCTACCGCACTGGGCGACTGCACATGATGGAGGAGATGTGCG
CGCTCAGCTTCAGCCAAGAGCTCGACTACTGGGGCATCGACGAGATCTACCTGGAGTCCTGCTGCCAGGC
CCGCTACCACCAGAAGAAAGAGCAGATGAACGAGGAGCTCAAGCGTGAGGCCGAGACCCTACGGGAGCGG
GAAGGCGAGGAGTTCGATAACACGTGCTGCGCAGAGAAGAGGAAAAAACTCTGGGACCTACTGGAGAAGC
CCAATTCCTCTGTGGCTGCCAAGATCCTTGCCATAATTTCCATCATGTTCATCGTCCTCTCCACCATTGC
CCTGTCCCTCAACACGCTGCCTGAGCTACAGAGCCTCGATGAGTTCGGCCAGTCCACAGACAACCCCCAG
CTGGCCCACGTGGAGGCCGTGTGCATCGCATGGTTCACCATGGAGTACCTGCTGAGGTTCCTCTCCTCGC
CCAAGAAGTGGAAGTTCTTCAAGGGCCCACTCAATGCCATTGACTTGTTGGCCATTCTGCCATACTATGT
CACCATTTTCCTCACCGAATCCAACAAGAGCGTGCTGCAATTCCAGAATGTCCGCCGCGTGGTCCAGATC
TTCCGCATCATGCGAATTCTCCGCATCCTTAAGCTTGCACGCCACTCCACTGGCCTCCAGTCTCTGGGCT
TCACTTTGCGGAGGAGCTACAATGAGTTGGGCTTGCTCATCCTCTTCCTTGCCATGGGCATTATGATCTT
CTCCAGCCTTGTCTTCTTTGCTGAGAAGGATGAGGACGACACCAAGTTCAAAAGCATCCCAGCCTCTTTC
TGGTGGGCCACCATCACCATGACTACTGTTGGGTATGGAGACATCTACCCCAAGACTCTCCTGGGGAAAA
TTGTTGGGGGACTCTGCTGCATTGCAGGAGTCCTGGTGATTGCTCTTCCCATCCCCATCATCGTCAATAA
CTTCTCTGAGTTCTATAAGGAGCAGAAGAGACAGGAGAAAGCAATCAAACGGCGAGAGGCTCTGGAGAGA
GCCAAGAGGAATGGCAGCATCGTATCCATGAACATGAAGGATGCTTTTGCCCGGAGCATTGAGATGATGG
ACATTGTGGTTGAGAAAAATGGGGAGAATATGGGTAAGAAAGACAAAGTACAAGATAACCACTTGTCTCC
TAACAAATGGAAATGGACAAAGAGGACACTGTCTGAAACCAGCTCAAGTAAGTCCTTTGAAACCAAGGAA
CAGGGATCCCCTGAAAAAGCCAGATCGTCTTCTAGTCCTCAGCACCTGAACGTTCAGCAGTTGGAAGACA
TGTACAATAAGATGGCCAAGACCCAATCCCAACCCATCCTCAATACCAAGGAGTCAGCAGCACAGAGCAA
ACCAAAGGAAGAACTTGAAATGGAGAGTATCCCCAGCCCCGTAGCCCCTCTGCCCACTCGCACAGAAGGG
GTCATTGACATGCGAAGTATGTCAAGCATTGATAGTTTCATTAGCTGTGCCACAGACTTCCCTGAGGCCA
CCAGATTCTCCCACAGCCCTTTGACATCACTCCCCAGCAAGACTGGGGGCAGCACAGCCCCAGAAGTGGG
CTGGCGGGGAGCTCTGGGTGCCAGTGGTGGTAGGTTTGTGGAGGCCAACCCCAGCCCTGATGCCAGCCAG
CACTCTAGTTTCTTCATCGAGAGCCCCAAGAGTTCCATGAAAACTAACAACCCTTTGAAGCTCCGAGCAC
TTAAAGTCAACTTCATGGAGGGTGACCCCAGTCCACTCCTCCCCGTTCTAGGGATGTACCATGACCCTCT
CAGGAACCGGGGGAGTGCCGCGGCTGCTGTCGCTGGACTGGAGTGTGCCACGCTTTTGGACAAGGCTGTG
CTGAGCCCAGAGTCCTCCATCTACACCACAGCAAGTGCTAAGACACCCCCCCGGTCTCCTGAGAAACACA
CAGCAATAGCGTTCAACTTTGAGGCGGGTGTCCACCAGTACATTGACGCAGACACAGATGATGAGGGACA
GCTGCTCTACAGTGTGGACTCCAGCCCCCCCAAAAGCCTCCCTGGGAGCACCAGTCCGAAGTTCAGCACG
GGGACAAGATCGGAGAAAAACCACTTTGAAAGCTCCCCTTTACCCACCTCCCCTAAGTTCTTAAGGCAGA
ACTGTATTTACTCCACAGAAGCATTGACTGGAAAAGGCCCCAGTGGTCAGGAAAAGTGCAAACTTGAGAA
CCACATCTCCCCTGACGTCCGTGTGTTGCCAGGGGGAGGAGCCCATGGAAGCACACGAGATCAGAGCATC
TGAACTGCCCTGCCTAAGGGCGAATTCTGCAGATATCCATCACACTGGCGGCCGCTCGACGGTACCGCGG
GCCCGGGATCCGCCCCTCTCCCTCCCCCCCCCCTAACGTTACTGGCCGAAGCCGCTTGGAATAAGGCCGG
TGTGCGTTTGTCTATATGTTATTTTCCACCATATTGCCGTCTTTTGGCAATGTGAGGGCCCGGAAACCTG
GCCCTGTCTTCTTGACGAGCATTCCTAGGGGTCTTTCCCCTCTCGCCAAAGGAATGCAAGGTCTGTTGAA
TGTCGTGAAGGAAGCAGTTCCTCTGGAAGCTTCTTGAAGACAAACAACGTCTGTAGCGACCCTTTGCAGG
CAGCGGAACCCCCCACCTGGCGACAGGTGCCTCTGCGGCCAAAAGCCACGTGTATAAGATACACCTGCAA
AGGCGGCACAACCCCAGTGCCACGTTGTGAGTTGGATAGTTGTGGAAAGAGTCAAATGGCTCTCCTCAAG
CGTATTCAACAAGGGGCTGAAGGATGCCCAGAAGGTACCCCATTGTATGGGATCTGATCTGGGGCCTCGG
TGCACATGCTTTACATGTGTTTAGTCGAGGTTAAAAAAACGTCTAGGCCCCCCGAACCACGGGGACGTGG
TTTTCCTTTGAAAAACACGATGATAATATGGCCACAACCATGGCCTCCTCCGAGGACGTCATCAAGGAGT
TCATGCGCTTCAAGGTGCGCATGGAGGGCTCCGTGAACGGCCACGAGTTCGAGATCGAGGGCGAGGGCGA
GGGCCGCCCCTACGAGGGCACCCAGACCGCCAAGCTGAAGGTGACCAAGGGCGGCCCCCTGCCCTTCGCC
TGGGACATCCTGTCCCCCCAGTTCCAGTACGGCTCCAAGGTGTACGTGAAGCACCCCGCCGACATCCCCG
ACTACAAGAAGCTGTCCTTCCCCGAGGGCTTCAAGTGGGAGCGCGTGATGAACTTCGAGGACGGCGGCGT
GGTGACCGTGACCCAGGACTCCTCCCTGCAGGACGGCTGCTTCATCTACAAGGTGAAGTTCATCGGCGTG
AACTTCCCCTCCGACGGCCCCGTAATGCAGAAGAAGACTATGGGCTGGGAGGCCTCCACCGAGCGCCTGT
ACCCCCGCGACGGCGTGCTGAAGGGCGAGATCCACAAGGCCCTGAAGCTGAAGGACGGCGGCCACTACCT
GGTGGAGTTCAAGTCTATCTACATGGCCAAGAAGCCCGTGCAGCTGCCCGGCTACTACTACGTGGACTCC
AAGCTGGACATCACCTCCCACAACGAGGACTACACCATCGTGGAGCAGTACGAGCGCGCCGAGGGCCGCC
ACCACCTGTTCCTGTAGCGGCCGCGACTCTAGATCATAATCAGCCATACCACATTTGTAGAGGTTTTACT
TGCTTTAAAAAACCTCCCACACCTCCCCCTGAACCTGAAACATAAAATGAATGCAATTGTTGTTGTTAAC
TTGTTTATTGCAGCTTATAATGGTTACAAATAAAGCAATAGCATCACAAATTTCACAAATAAAGCATTTT
TTTCACTGCATTCTAGTTGTGGTTTGTCCAAACTCATCAATGTATCTTAAGGCGTAAATTGTAAGCGTTA
ATATTTTGTTAAAATTCGCGTTAAATTTTTGTTAAATCAGCTCATTTTTTAACCAATAGGCCGAAATCGG
CAAAATCCCTTATAAATCAAAAGAATAGACCGAGATAGGGT
[37 nt withheld, positions 4942-4978]
AAAGAACGTGGACTCCAACGTCAAAGG
[49 nt withheld, positions 5006-5054]
T
[91 nt withheld, positions 5056-5146]
G
[124 nt withheld, positions 5148-5271]
CAGGTGGCACTTTTCGGGGAAATGTGCGCGGAACCCCTATTTGTTTATTTTTCTAAATACATTCAAATAT
GTATCCGCTCATGAGACAATAACCCTGATAAATGCTTCAATAATATTGAAAAAGGAAGAGTCCTGAGGCG
GAAAGAACCAGCTGTGGAATGTGTGTCAGTTAGGGTGTGGAAAGTCCCCAGGCTCCCCAGCAGGCAGAAG
TATGCAAAGCATGCATCTCAATTAGTCAGCAACCAGGTGTGGAAAGTCCCCAGGCTCCCCAGCAGGCAGA
AGTATGCAAAGCATGCATCTCAATTAGTCAGCAACCATAGTCCCGCCCCTAACTCCGCCCATCCCGCCCC
TAACTCCGCCCAGTTCCGCCCATTCTCCGCCCCATGGCTGACTAATTTTTTTTATTTATGCAGAGGCCGA
GGCCGCCTCGGCCTCTGAGCTATTCCAGAAGTAGTGAGGAGGCTTTTTTGGAGGCCTAGGCTTTTGCAAA
GATCGATCAAGAGACAGGATGAGGATCGTTTCGCATGATTGAACAAGATGGATTGCACGCAGGTTCTCCG
GCCGCTTGGGTGGAGAGGCTATTCGGCTATGACTGGGCACAACAGACAATCGGCTGCTCTGATGCCGCCG
TGTTCCGGCTGTCAGCGCAGGGGCGCCCGGTTCTTTTTGTCAAGACCGACCTGTCCGGTGCCCTGAATGA
ACTGCAAGACGAGGCAGCGCGGCTATCGTGGCTGGCCACGACGGGCGTTCCTTGCGCAGCTGTGCTCGAC
GTTGTCACTGAAGCGGGAAGGGACTGGCTGCTATTGGGCGAAGTGCCGGGGCAGGATCTCCTGTCATCTC
ACCTTGCTCCTGCCGAGAAAGTATCCATCATGGCTGATGCAATGCGGCGGCTGCATACGCTTGATCCGGC
TACCTGCCCATTCGACCACCAAGCGAAACATCGCATCGAGCGAGCACGTACTCGGATGGAAGCCGGTCTT
GTCGATCAGGATGATCTGGACGAAGAGCATCAGGGGCTCGCGCCAGCCGAACTGTTCGCCAGGCTCAAGG
CGAGCATGCCCGACGGCGAGGATCTCGTCGTGACCCATGGCGATGCCTGCTTGCCGAATATCATGGTGGA
AAATGGCCGCTTTTCTGGATTCATCGACTGTGGCCGGCTGGGTGTGGCGGACCGCTATCAGGACATAGCG
TTGGCTACCCGTGATATTGCTGAAGAGCTTGGCGGCGAATGGGCTGACCGCTTCCTCGTGCTTTACGGTA
TCGCCGCTCCCGATTCGCAGCGCATCGCCTTCTATCGCCTTCTTGACGAGTTCTTCTGAGCGGGACTCTG
GGGTTCGAAATGACCGACCAAGCGACGCCCAACCTGCCATCACGAGATTTCGATTCCACCGCCGCCTTCT
ATGAAAGGTTGGGCTTCGGAATCGTTTTCCGGGACGCCGGCTGGATGATCCTCCAGCGCGGGGATCTCAT
GCTGGAGTTCTTCGCCCACCCTAGGGGGAGGCTAACTGAAACACGGAAGGAGACAATACCGGAAGGAACC
CGCGCTATGACGGCAATAAAAAGACAGAATAAAACGCACGGTGTTGGGTCGTTTGTTCATAAACGCGGGG
TTCGGTCCCAGGGCTGGCACTCTGTCGATACCCCACCGAGACCCCATTGGGGCCAATACGCCCGCGTTTC
TTCCTTTTCCCCACCCCACCCCCCAAGTTCGGGTGAAGGCCCAGGGCTCGCAGCCAACGTCGGGGCGGCA
GGCCCTGCCATAGCCTCAGGTTACTCATATATACTTTAGATTGATTTAAAACTTCATTTTTAATTTAAAA
GGATCTAGGTGAAGATCCTTTTTGATAATCTCATGACCAAAATCCCTTAACGTGAGTTTTCGTTCCACTG
AGCGTCAGACCCCGTAGAAAAGATCAAAGGATCTTCTTGAGATCCTTTTTTTCTGCGCGTAATCTGCTGC
TTGCAAACAAAAAAACCACCGCTACCAGCGGTGGTTTGTTTGCCGGATCAAGAGCTACCAACTCTTTTTC
CGAAGGTAACTGGCTTCAGCAGAGCGCAGATACCAAATACTGTCCTTCTAGTGTAGCCGTAGTTAGGCCA
CCACTTCAAGAACTCTGTAGCACCGCCTACATACCTCGCTCTGCTAATCCTGTTACCAGTGGCTGCTGCC
AGTGGCGATAAGTCGTGTCTTACCGGGTTGGACTCAAGACGATAGTTACCGGATAAGGCGCAGCGGTCGG
GCTGAACGGGGGGTTCGTGCACACAGCCCAGCTTGGAGCGAACGACCTACACCGAACTGAGATACCTACA
GCGTGAGCTATGAGAAAGCGCCACGCTTCCCGAAGGGAGAAAGGCGGACAGGTATCCGGTAAGCGGCAGG
GTCGGAACAGGAGAGCGCACGAGGGAGCTTCCAGGGGGAAACGCCTGGTATCTTTATAGTCCTGTCGGGT
TTCGCCACCTCTGACTTGAGCGTCGATTTTTGTGATGCTCGTCAGGGGGGCGGAGCCTATGGAAAAACGC
CAGCAACGCGGCCTTTTTACGGTTCCTGGCCTTTTGCTGGCCTTTTGCTCACATGTTCTTTCCTGCGTTA
TCCCCTGATTCTGTGGATAACCGTATTACCGCCATGCAT
Features (pLannotate 1.2.2; 16 found; start..end, strand, type, name):
     61..364     +  enhancer       CMV enhancer: human cytomegalovirus immediate early enhancer
    365..568     +  promoter       CMV promoter: human cytomegalovirus (CMV) immediate early promoter
    647..3220    +  CDS            KCNB1: KCNB1_HUMAN - Experimental evidence at protein level: Swiss-Prot protein existence level 1. Voltage-gated potassium channel that mediates transmembrane potassium transport in excitable membranes, primarily in the brain, but also in the pancreas and cardiovascular system. Contributes to the regulation of the action potential (AP) repolarization, duration and frequency of repetitive AP firing in neurons, muscle cells and endocrine cells and plays a role in homeostatic attenuation of electrical excitability throughout the brain (PubMed:23161216). Plays also a role in the regulation of exocytosis
   3276..3301    +  misc_feature   MCS (fragment): multiple cloning site
   3414..3876    +  misc_feature   IRES: internal ribosome entry site (IRES) of the encephalomyocarditis virus (EMCV)
   3890..4567    +  CDS            DsRed-Express: rapidly maturing tetrameric variant of DsRed fluorescent protein (Bevis and Glick, 2002) mammalian codon-optimized
   4582..4665    +  CDS            large T antigen (fragment): large T antigen from SV40 (simian virus 40)
   4688..4809    +  polyA_signal   SV40 poly(A) signal: SV40 polyadenylation signal
   4843..5271    -  rep_origin     f1 ori (sequence partly withheld): f1 bacteriophage origin of replication; arrow indicates direction of (+) strand synthesis
   5298..5402    +  promoter       AmpR promoter: bla
   5404..5761    +  promoter       SV40 promoter: SV40 enhancer and early promoter
   5796..6590    +  CDS            NeoR/KanR: aminoglycoside phosphotransferase from Tn5; aph(3')-II (or nptII); confers resistance to neomycin, kanamycin, and G418 (Geneticin®)
   6611..6763    +  CDS            ble (fragment): BLE_KLEPN - Experimental evidence at protein level: Swiss-Prot protein existence level 1. Binding protein with a strong affinity to the bleomycin family of antibiotics. Binds to CL990; an antimitotic-antibiotic compound. From Klebsiella pneumoniae.
   6822..6869    +  polyA_signal   HSV TK poly(A) signal: herpes simplex virus thymidine kinase polyadenylation signal (Cole and Stacy, 1985)
   6960..6976    -  polyA_signal   bGH poly(A) signal (fragment): bovine growth hormone polyadenylation signal
   7198..7786    +  rep_origin     ori: high-copy-number ColE1/pMB1/pBR322/pUC origin of replication
