>Addgene plasmid #131707 | pIRES2-DsRed-MST-Kv2.1 | addgene full sequence | sequence record 260246 | Addgene NGS Result
GTGATGCGGTTTTGGCAGTACATCAATGGGCGTGGATAGCGGTTTGACTCACGGGGATTTCCAAGTCTCC
ACCCCATTGACGTCAATGGGAGTTTGTTTTGGCACCAAAATCAACGGGACTTTCCAAAATGTCGTAACAA
CTCCGCCCCATTGACGCAAATGGGCGGTAGGCGTGTACGGTGGGAGGTCTATATAAGCAGAGCTGGTTTA
GTGAACCGTCAGATCCGCTAGTAACGGCCGCCAGTGTGCTGGAATTCGCCCTTGGGGGCGGCCGGATCAG
CGATGCCGGCGGGCATGACGAAGCATGGCTCCCGCTCCACCAGCTCGCTGCCGCCCGAGCCCATGGAGAT
CGTGCGCAGCAAGGCGTGCTCTCGGCGGGTCCGCCTCAACGTCGGGGGGCTGGCGCACGAGGTACTCTGG
CGTACCCTGGACCGCCTGCCCCGCACGCGGCTGGGCAAGCTCCGCGACTGCAACACGCACGACTCGCTGC
TCGAGGTGTGCGATGACTACAGCCTCGACGACAACGAGTACTTCTTTGACCGCCACCCGGGCGCCTTCAC
CTCCATCCTCAACTTCTACCGCACTGGGCGACTGCACATGATGGAGGAGATGTGCGCGCTCAGCTTCAGC
CAAGAGCTCGACTACTGGGGCATCGACGAGATCTACCTGGAGTCCTGCTGCCAGGCCCGCTACCACCAGA
AGAAAGAGCAGATGAACGAGGAGCTCAAGCGTGAGGCCGAGACCCTACGGGAGCGGGAAGGCGAGGAGTT
CGATAACACGTGCTGCGCAGAGAAGAGGAAAAAACTCTGGGACCTACTGGAGAAGCCCAATTCCTCTGTG
GCTGCCAAGATCCTTGCCATAATTTCCATCATGTTCATCGTCCTCTCCACCATTGCCCTGTCCCTCAACA
CGCTGCCTGAGCTACAGAGCCTCGATGAGTTCGGCCAGTCCACAGACAACCCCCAGCTGGCCCACGTGGA
GGCCGTGTGCATCGCATGGTTCACCATGGAGTACCTGCTGAGGTTCCTCTCCTCGCCCAAGAAGTGGAAG
TTCTTCAAGGGCCCACTCAATGCCATTGACTTGTTGGCCATTCTGCCATACTATGTCACCATTTTCCTCA
CCGAATCCAACAAGAGCGTGCTGCAATTCCAGAATGTCCGCCGCGTGGTCCAGATCTTCCGCATCATGCG
AATTCTCCGCATCCTTAAGCTTGCACGCCACTCCACTGGCCTCCAGTCTCTGGGCTTCACTTTGCGGAGG
AGCTACAATGAGTTGGGCTTGCTCATCCTCTTCCTTGCCATGGGCATTATGATCTTCTCCAGCCTTGTCT
TCTTTGCTGAGAAGGATGAGGACGACACCAAGTTCAAAAGCATCCCAGCCTCTTTCTGGTGGGCCACCAT
CACCATGACTACTGTTGGGTATGGAGACATCTACCCCAAGACTCTCCTGGGGAAAATTGTTGGGGGACTC
TGCTGCATTGCAGGAGTCCTGGTGATTGCTCTTCCCATCCCCATCATCGTCAATAACTTCTCTGAGTTCT
ATAAGGAGCAGAAGAGACAGGAGAAAGCAATCAAACGGCGAGAGGCTCTGGAGAGAGCCAAGAGGAATGG
CAGCATCGTATCCATGAACATGAAGGATGCTTTTGCCCGGAGCATTGAGATGATGGACATTGTGGTTGAG
AAAAATGGGGAGAATATGGGTAAGAAAGACAAAGTACAAGATAACCACTTGTCTCCTAACAAATGGAAAT
GGACAAAGAGGACACTGTCTGAAACCAGCTCAAGTAAGTCCTTTGAAACCAAGGAACAGGGATCCCCTGA
AAAAGCCAGATCGTCTTCTAGTCCTCAGCACCTGAACGTTCAGCAGTTGGAAGACATGTACAATAAGATG
GCCAAGACCCAATCCCAACCCATCCTCAATACCAAGGAGTCAGCAGCACAGAGCAAACCAAAGGAAGAAC
TTGAAATGGAGAGTATCCCCAGCCCCGTAGCCCCTCTGCCCACTCGCACAGAAGGGGTCATTGACATGCG
AAGTATGTCAAGCATTGATAGTTTCATTAGCTGTGCCACAGACTTCCCTGAGGCCACCAGATTCTCCCAC
AGCCCTTTGACATCACTCCCCAGCAAGACTGGGGGCAGCACAGCCCCAGAAGTGGGCTGGCGGGGAGCTC
TGGGTGCCAGTGGTGGTAGGTTTGTGGAGGCCAACCCCAGCCCTGATGCCAGCCAGCACTCTAGTTTCTT
CATCGAGAGCCCCAAGAGTTCCATGAAAACTAACAACCCTTTGAAGCTCCGAGCACTTAAAGTCAACTTC
ATGGAGGGTGACCCCAGTCCACTCCTCCCCGTTCTAGGGATGTACCATGACCCTCTCAGGAACCGGGGGA
GTGCCGCGGCTGCTGTCGCTGGACTGGAGTGTGCCACGCTTTTGGACAAGGCTGTGCTGAGCCCAGAGTC
CTCCATCTACACCACAGCAAGTGCTAAGACACCCCCCCGGTCTCCTGAGAAACACACAGCAATAGCGTTC
AACTTTGAGGCGGGTGTCCACCAGTACATTGACGCAGACACAGATGATGAGGGACAGCTGCTCTACAGTG
TGGACTCCAGCCCCCCCAAAAGCCTCCCTGGGAGCACCAGTCCGAAGTTCAGCACGGGGACAAGATCGGA
GAAAAACCACTTTGAAAGCTCCCCTTTACCCACCTCCCCTAAGTTCTTAAGGCAGAACTGTATTTACTCC
ACAGAAGCATTGACTGGAAAAGGCCCCAGTGGTCAGGAAAAGTGCAAACTTGAGAACCACATCTCCCCTG
ACGTCCGTGTGTTGCCAGGGGGAGGAGCCCATGGAAGCACACGAGATCAGAGCATCTGAACTGCCCTGCC
TAAGGGCGAATTCTGCAGATATCCATCACACTGGCGGCCGCTCGACGGTACCGCGGGCCCGGGATCCGCC
CCTCTCCCTCCCCCCCCCCTAACGTTACTGGCCGAAGCCGCTTGGAATAAGGCCGGTGTGCGTTTGTCTA
TATGTTATTTTCCACCATATTGCCGTCTTTTGGCAATGTGAGGGCCCGGAAACCTGGCCCTGTCTTCTTG
ACGAGCATTCCTAGGGGTCTTTCCCCTCTCGCCAAAGGAATGCAAGGTCTGTTGAATGTCGTGAAGGAAG
CAGTTCCTCTGGAAGCTTCTTGAAGACAAACAACGTCTGTAGCGACCCTTTGCAGGCAGCGGAACCCCCC
ACCTGGCGACAGGTGCCTCTGCGGCCAAAAGCCACGTGTATAAGATACACCTGCAAAGGCGGCACAACCC
CAGTGCCACGTTGTGAGTTGGATAGTTGTGGAAAGAGTCAAATGGCTCTCCTCAAGCGTATTCAACAAGG
GGCTGAAGGATGCCCAGAAGGTACCCCATTGTATGGGATCTGATCTGGGGCCTCGGTACACATGCTTTAC
ATGTGTTTAGTCGAGGTTAAAAAAACGTCTAGGCCCCCCGAACCACGGGGACGTGGTTTTCCTTTGAAAA
ACACGATGATAATATGGCCACAACCATGGCCTCCTCCGAGGACGTCATCAAGGAGTTCATGCGCTTCAAG
GTGCGCATGGAGGGCTCCGTGAACGGCCACGAGTTCGAGATCGAGGGCGAGGGCGAGGGCCGCCCCTACG
AGGGCACCCAGACCGCCAAGCTGAAGGTGACCAAGGGCGGCCCCCTGCCCTTCGCCTGGGACATCCTGTC
CCCCCAGTTCCAGTACGGCTCCAAGGTGTACGTGAAGCACCCCGCCGACATCCCCGACTACAAGAAGCTG
TCCTTCCCCGAGGGCTTCAAGTGGGAGCGCGTGATGAACTTCGAGGACGGCGGCGTGGTGACCGTGACCC
AGGACTCCTCCCTGCAGGACGGCTGCTTCATCTACAAGGTGAAGTTCATCGGCGTGAACTTCCCCTCCGA
CGGCCCCGTAATGCAGAAGAAGACTATGGGCTGGGAGGCCTCCACCGAGCGCCTGTACCCCCGCGACGGC
GTGCTGAAGGGCGAGATCCACAAGGCCCTGAAGCTGAAGGACGGCGGCCACTACCTGGTGGAGTTCAAGT
CTATCTACATGGCCAAGAAGCCCGTGCAGCTGCCCGGCTACTACTACGTGGACTCCAAGCTGGACATCAC
CTCCCACAACGAGGACTACACCATCGTGGAGCAGTACGAGCGCGCCGAGGGCCGCCACCACCTGTTCCTG
TAGCGGCCGCGACTCTAGATCATAATCAGCCATACCACATTTGTAGAGGTTTTACTTGCTTTAAAAAACC
TCCCACACCTCCCCCTGAACCTGAAACATAAAATGAATGCAATTGTTGTTGTTAACTTGTTTATTGCAGC
TTATAATGGTTACAAATAAAGCAATAGCATCACAAATTTCACAAATAAAGCATTTTTTTCACTGCATTCT
AGTTGTGGTTTGTCCAAACTCATCAATGTATCTTAAGGCGTAAATTGTAAGCGTTAATATTTTGTTAAAA
TTCGCGTTAAATTTTTGTTAAATCAGCTCATTTTTTAACCAATAGGCCGAAATCGGCAAAATCCCTTATA
AATCAAAAGAATAGACCGAGATAGGGT
[37 nt withheld, positions 4578-4614]
AAAGAACGTGGACTCCAACGTCAAAGG
[49 nt withheld, positions 4642-4690]
T
[91 nt withheld, positions 4692-4782]
G
[124 nt withheld, positions 4784-4907]
CAGGTGGCACTTTTCGGGGAAATGTGCGCGGAACCCCTATTTGTTTATTTTTCTAAATACATTCAAATAT
GTATCCGCTCATGAGACAATAACCCTGATAAATGCTTCAATAATATTGAAAAAGGAAGAGTCCTGAGGCG
GAAAGAACCAGCTGTGGAATGTGTGTCAGTTAGGGTGTGGAAAGTCCCCAGGCTCCCCAGCAGGCAGAAG
TATGCAAAGCATGCATCTCAATTAGTCAGCAACCAGGTGTGGAAAGTCCCCAGGCTCCCCAGCAGGCAGA
AGTATGCAAAGCATGCATCTCAATTAGTCAGCAACCATAGTCCCGCCCCTAACTCCGCCCATCCCGCCCC
TAACTCCGCCCAGTTCCGCCCATTCTCCGCCCCATGGCTGACTAATTTTTTTTATTTATGCAGAGGCCGA
GGCCGCCTCGGCCTCTGAGCTATTCCAGAAGTAGTGAGGAGGCTTTTTTGGAGGCCTAGGCTTTTGCAAA
GATCGATCAAGAGACAGGATGAGGATCGTTTCGCATGATTGAACAAGATGGATTGCACGCAGGTTCTCCG
GCCGCTTGGGTGGAGAGGCTATTCGGCTATGACTGGGCACAACAGACAATCGGCTGCTCTGATGCCGCCG
TGTTCCGGCTGTCAGCGCAGGGGCGCCCGGTTCTTTTTGTCAAGACCGACCTGTCCGGTGCCCTGAATGA
ACTGCAAGACGAGGCAGCGCGGCTATCGTGGCTGGCCACGACGGGCGTTCCTTGCGCAGCTGTGCTCGAC
GTTGTCACTGAAGCGGGAAGGGACTGGCTGCTATTGGGCGAAGTGCCGGGGCAGGATCTCCTGTCATCTC
ACCTTGCTCCTGCCGAGAAAGTATCCATCATGGCTGATGCAATGCGGCGGCTGCATACGCTTGATCCGGC
TACCTGCCCATTCGACCACCAAGCGAAACATCGCATCGAGCGAGCACGTACTCGGATGGAAGCCGGTCTT
GTCGATCAGGATGATCTGGACGAAGAGCATCAGGGGCTCGCGCCAGCCGAACTGTTCGCCAGGCTCAAGG
CGAGCATGCCCGACGGCGAGGATCTCGTCGTGACCCATGGCGATGCCTGCTTGCCGAATATCATGGTGGA
AAATGGCCGCTTTTCTGGATTCATCGACTGTGGCCGGCTGGGTGTGGCGGACCGCTATCAGGACATAGCG
TTGGCTACCCGTGATATTGCTGAAGAGCTTGGCGGCGAATGGGCTGACCGCTTCCTCGTGCTTTACGGTA
TCGCCGCTCCCGATTCGCAGCGCATCGCCTTCTATCGCCTTCTTGACGAGTTCTTCTGAGCGGGACTCTG
GGGTTCGAAATGACCGACCAAGCGACGCCCAACCTGCCATCACGAGATTTCGATTCCACCGCCGCCTTCT
ATGAAAGGTTGGGCTTCGGAATCGTTTTCCGGGACGCCGGCTGGATGATCCTCCAGCGCGGGGATCTCAT
GCTGGAGTTCTTCGCCCACCCTAGGGGGAGGCTAACTGAAACACGGAAGGAGACAATACCGGAAGGAACC
CGCGCTATGACGGCAATAAAAAGACAGAATAAAACGCACGGTGTTGGGTCGTTTGTTCATAAACGCGGGG
TTCGGTCCCAGGGCTGGCACTCTGTCGATACCCCACCGAGACCCCATTGGGGCCAATACGCCCGCGTTTC
TTCCTTTTCCCCACCCCACCCCCCAAGTTCGGGTGAAGGCCCAGGGCTCGCAGCCAACGTCGGGGCGGCA
GGCCCTGCCATAGCCTCAGGTTACTCATATATACTTTAGATTGATTTAAAACTTCATTTTTAATTTAAAA
GGATCTAGGTGAAGATCCTTTTTGATAATCTCATGACCAAAATCCCTTAACGTGAGTTTTCGTTCCACTG
AGCGTCAGACCCCGTAGAAAAGATCAAAGGATCTTCTTGAGATCCTTTTTTTCTGCGCGTAATCTGCTGC
TTGCAAACAAAAAAACCACCGCTACCAGCGGTGGTTTGTTTGCCGGATCAAGAGCTACCAACTCTTTTTC
CGAAGGTAACTGGCTTCAGCAGAGCGCAGATACCAAATACTGTTCTTCTAGTGTAGCCGTAGTTAGGCCA
CCACTTCAAGAACTCTGTAGCACCGCCTACATACCTCGCTCTGCTAATCCTGTTACCAGTGGCTGCTGCC
AGTGGCGATAAGTCGTGTCTTACCGGGTTGGACTCAAGACGATAGTTACCGGATAAGGCGCAGCGGTCGG
GCTGAACGGGGGGTTCGTGCACACAGCCCAGCTTGGAGCGAACGACCTACACCGAACTGAGATACCTACA
GCGTGAGCTATGAGAAAGCGCCACGCTTCCCGAAGGGAGAAAGGCGGACAGGTATCCGGTAAGCGGCAGG
GTCGGAACAGGAGAGCGCACGAGGGAGCTTCCAGGGGGAAACGCCTGGTATCTTTATAGTCCTGTCGGGT
TTCGCCACCTCTGACTTGAGCGTCGATTTTTGTGATGCTCGTCAGGGGGGCGGAGCCTATGGAAAAACGC
CAGCAACGCGGCCTTTTTACGGTTCCTGGCCTTTTGCTGGCCTTTTGCTCACATGTTCTTTCCTGCGTTA
TCCCCTGATTCTGTGGATAACCGTATTACCGCCATGCATTAGTTATTAATAGTAATCAATTACGGGGTCA
TTAGTTCATAGCCCATATATGGAGTTCCGCGTTACATAACTTACGGTAAATGGCCCGCCTGGCTGACCGC
CCAACGACCCCCGCCCATTGACGTCAATAATGACGTATGTTCCCATAGTAACGCCAATAGGGACTTTCCA
TTGACGTCAATGGGTGGAGTATTTACGGTAAACTGCCCACTTGGCAGTACATCAAGTGTATCATATGCCA
AGTACGCCCCCTATTGACGTCAATGACGGTAAATGGCCCGCCTGGCATTATGCCCAGTACATGACCTTAT
GGGACTTTCCTACTTGGCAGTACATCTACGTATTAGTCATCGCTATTACCATG
Features (pLannotate 1.2.2; 16 found; start..end, strand, type, name):
      1..204     +  promoter       CMV promoter: human cytomegalovirus (CMV) immediate early promoter
    283..2856    +  CDS            KCNB1: KCNB1_HUMAN - Experimental evidence at protein level: Swiss-Prot protein existence level 1. Voltage-gated potassium channel that mediates transmembrane potassium transport in excitable membranes, primarily in the brain, but also in the pancreas and cardiovascular system. Contributes to the regulation of the action potential (AP) repolarization, duration and frequency of repetitive AP firing in neurons, muscle cells and endocrine cells and plays a role in homeostatic attenuation of electrical excitability throughout the brain (PubMed:23161216). Plays also a role in the regulation of exocytosis
   2912..2937    +  misc_feature   MCS (fragment): multiple cloning site
   2939..3525    +  misc_feature   IRES2: internal ribosome entry site (IRES) of the encephalomyocarditis virus (EMCV)
   3526..4203    +  CDS            DsRed-Express: rapidly maturing tetrameric variant of DsRed fluorescent protein (Bevis and Glick, 2002) mammalian codon-optimized
   4218..4301    +  CDS            large T antigen (fragment): large T antigen from SV40 (simian virus 40)
   4324..4445    +  polyA_signal   SV40 poly(A) signal: SV40 polyadenylation signal
   4479..4907    -  rep_origin     f1 ori (sequence partly withheld): f1 bacteriophage origin of replication; arrow indicates direction of (+) strand synthesis
   4934..5038    +  promoter       AmpR promoter: bla
   5040..5397    +  promoter       SV40 promoter: SV40 enhancer and early promoter
   5432..6226    +  CDS            NeoR/KanR: aminoglycoside phosphotransferase from Tn5; aph(3')-II (or nptII); confers resistance to neomycin, kanamycin, and G418 (Geneticin®)
   6247..6399    +  CDS            ble (fragment): BLE_KLEPN - Experimental evidence at protein level: Swiss-Prot protein existence level 1. Binding protein with a strong affinity to the bleomycin family of antibiotics. Binds to CL990; an antimitotic-antibiotic compound. From Klebsiella pneumoniae.
   6458..6505    +  polyA_signal   HSV TK poly(A) signal: herpes simplex virus thymidine kinase polyadenylation signal (Cole and Stacy, 1985)
   6596..6612    -  polyA_signal   bGH poly(A) signal (fragment): bovine growth hormone polyadenylation signal
   6834..7422    +  rep_origin     ori: high-copy-number ColE1/pMB1/pBR322/pUC origin of replication
   7597..7900    +  enhancer       CMV enhancer: human cytomegalovirus immediate early enhancer
