[The description below was written by a language model from this plasmid's Addgene catalogue record and pLannotate feature annotations shown in this document.]
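Description:
pIRES2-DsRed-MST-Kv2.1 is a 7.9 kb mammalian expression plasmid built on the Clontech pIRES2-DsRed-Express backbone and carrying the human KCNB1 coding sequence, which encodes the voltage-gated potassium channel Kv2.1. It is maintained in E. coli at high copy through a ColE1/pUC-type origin and also carries an f1 origin for single-stranded DNA production. A single NeoR/KanR (Tn5 aminoglycoside phosphotransferase) gene does double duty. A bacterial bla-type promoter drives it for kanamycin selection in bacteria, and the SV40 enhancer/early promoter with an HSV TK polyadenylation signal drives it for G418 selection in mammalian cells.

The payload is a bicistronic cassette. The CMV immediate-early enhancer and promoter drive one transcript that contains the roughly 2.6 kb KCNB1 open reading frame, a remnant of the multiple cloning site, an EMCV internal ribosome entry site, and DsRed-Express, a rapidly maturing, mammalian codon-optimised red fluorescent protein. The transcript ends at the SV40 poly(A) signal. Because the IRES allows independent translation of the downstream reporter, the channel is made as a separate protein not fused to the reporter, while red fluorescence marks the cells that express the transcript. No epitope tag is annotated on the channel, and the record does not explain the "MST" in the name. The insert was cloned by restriction sites that were destroyed in the process.

The depositor and sequencing-derived records are the same length and show the same features, differing in their start coordinate. The stated purpose is Kv2.1 expression in mammalian cells, and the associated publication concerns potassium channel contributions to epilepsy susceptibility. The fluorescent marker would suit identifying transfected cells for single-cell functional analysis.
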