Addgene plasmid #131707: pIRES2-DsRed-MST-Kv2.1
Purpose: Expresses Kv2.1in mammalian cells
Depositing lab: Jennifer Kearney. Depositing organization: Vanderbilt University. Publication: Voltage-gated potassium channel KCNV2 (Kv8.2) contributes to epilepsy susceptibility. Jorge BS, Campbell CM, Miller AR, Rutter ED, Gurnett CA, Vanoye CG, George AL Jr, Kearney JA. Proc Natl Acad Sci U S A. 2011 Mar 29;108(13):5443-8. doi: 10.1073/pnas.1017539108. Epub 2011 Mar 14. PubMed 21402906.
Backbone
  Vector backbone: pIRES2-DsRed-Express
  Backbone manufacturer: Clontech
  Backbone size w/o insert (bp): 5300
  Total vector size (bp): 7900
  Vector type: Mammalian Expression
  Selectable markers: Neomycin (select with G418)
Growth in bacteria
  Bacterial resistance: Kanamycin, 50 μg/mL
  Growth temperature: 37°C
  Growth strain: DH5alpha
  Copy number: High Copy
Gene/Insert
  Gene/Insert name: KCNB1 (alt names: potassium voltage-gated channel subfamily B member 1; Kv2.1)
  Species: H. sapiens (human)
  Insert size (bp): 2577
  GenBank ID: NM_004975
  Entrez Gene: KCNB1 (a.k.a. DRK1, Kv2.1)
  Promoter: CMV
  Cloning method: Restriction Enzyme; 5′ cloning site SalI (destroyed during cloning); 3′ cloning site NheI (destroyed during cloning)
  Sequencing primers: 5′ CMV_fwd_primer; 3′ dsRed1_N_primer
Terms and licenses: Academic/Nonprofit Terms; Industry Terms: Not Available to Industry
How to cite: pIRES2-DsRed-MST-Kv2.1 was a gift from Jennifer Kearney (Addgene plasmid # 131707 ; http://n2t.net/addgene:131707 ; RRID:Addgene_131707)
